Addgene plasmid #218118: pY2-LYS-IV
Purpose: (Empty Backbone) LYS-Leu2 plasmid (218114) with the functional cassettes of pY2 (218115) inserted at the sfGFP dropout locus.
Depositing lab: Carl Denard. Depositing organization: University of Florida. Publication: Modular and integrative activity reporters enhance biochemical studies in the yeast ER. Martinusen SG, Slaton EW, Nelson SE, Pulgar MA, Besu JT, Simas CF, Denard CA. Protein Eng Des Sel. 2024 Jan 29;37:gzae008. doi: 10.1093/protein/gzae008. PubMed 38696722.
Backbone
  Vector backbone: LYS-Leu2
  Backbone manufacturer: Samantha Martinusen
  Backbone size (bp): 5626
  Vector type: Bacterial Expression, Yeast Expression
  Selectable markers: LEU2
Growth in bacteria
  Bacterial resistance: Kanamycin, 50 μg/mL
  Growth temperature: 37°C
  Growth strain: DH5alpha
  Copy number: Unknown
Gene/Insert
  Cloning method: Gibson Cloning
Terms and licenses: Academic/Nonprofit Terms; Industry Terms: Not Available to Industry
Depositor comments: Please visit https://www.biorxiv.org/content/10.1101/2023.07.12.548713v1 for bioRxiv preprint.
How to cite: pY2-LYS-IV was a gift from Carl Denard (Addgene plasmid # 218118 ; http://n2t.net/addgene:218118 ; RRID:Addgene_218118)
