[The description below was written by a language model from this plasmid's Addgene catalogue record and pLannotate feature annotations shown in this document.]
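Description:
pY2-LYS-IV is an empty-backbone yeast integrative vector built on the LYS-Leu2 plasmid, into which the functional cassettes of the related pY2 plasmid were placed by Gibson assembly at the position of the backbone's sfGFP dropout. It is propagated in E. coli through a high-copy ColE1/pUC-type origin with kanamycin selection (KanR, aph(3')-Ia). No yeast replication origin or centromere is annotated. Instead, two fragments of the S. cerevisiae LYS2 gene flank the bacterial origin and KanR segment, an arrangement consistent with homology arms that direct chromosomal integration at the LYS2 locus. Yeast transformants are selected with LEU2, expressed from its own promoter.

The annotated payload centres on a galactose-inducible GAL1 promoter region that spans the sequence origin. On the reverse strand it sits upstream of a complete AGA2 coding sequence, the a-agglutinin subunit commonly used as the anchor for yeast surface display. A short AGA2 fragment is annotated on the opposite strand on the other side of the promoter region; it may be an Aga2-derived leader for a second, divergently transcribed cassette, but the record does not confirm this. A superfolder GFP coding sequence followed by the bacterial rrnB T1 and T7Te terminators is still annotated downstream of AGA2. This suggests a GFP dropout placeholder remains as the cloning site for the user's gene, although the record does not spell this out.

The associated publication describes modular, integrative activity reporters for biochemical studies in the yeast endoplasmic reticulum. The plasmid therefore appears intended as a recipient for stable genomic, galactose-controlled expression of enzyme and Aga2-linked reporter components. The specific inserts are left to the user.
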