Features (pLannotate 1.2.2; 13 found; start..end, strand, type, name):
    548..607     +  CDS            AGA2 (fragment): AGA2_YEAST - Experimental evidence at protein level: Swiss-Prot protein existence level 1. Receptor binding subunit of the a-agglutinin heterodimer. S.cerevisiae a and alpha cells express the complementary cell surface glycoproteins a-agglutinin and alpha-agglutinin, respectively, which interact with one another to promote cellular aggregation during mating. From Saccharomyces cerevisiae (strain ATCC 204508 / S288c) (Baker's yeast).
   1191..1790    -  CDS            LYS2 (fragment): alpha-aminoadipate reductase, required for lysine biosynthesis; S. cerevisiae LYS2; yeast auxotrophic marker
   1902..2490    -  rep_origin     ori: high-copy-number ColE1/pMB1/pBR322/pUC origin of replication
   2715..3530    +  CDS            KanR: aminoglycoside phosphotransferase; aph(3')-Ia; confers resistance to kanamycin in bacteria or G418 (Geneticin®) in eukaryotes
   3570..4208    -  CDS            LYS2 (fragment): alpha-aminoadipate reductase, required for lysine biosynthesis; S. cerevisiae LYS2; yeast auxotrophic marker
   4390..5481    -  CDS            LEU2: LEU3_YEAST - Experimental evidence at protein level: Swiss-Prot protein existence level 1. Catalyzes the oxidation of 3-carboxy-2-hydroxy-4- methylpentanoate (3-isopropylmalate) to 3-carboxy-4-methyl-2- oxopentanoate. The product decarboxylates to 4-methyl-2 oxopentanoate. From Saccharomyces cerevisiae (strain ATCC 204508 / S288c) (Baker's yeast).
   5482..5889    -  promoter       LEU2 promoter: S. cerevisiae LEU2
   6029..6106    -  CDS            YO192_YEAST (fragment): Experimental evidence at protein level: Swiss-Prot protein existence level 1. From Saccharomyces cerevisiae (strain ATCC 204508 / S288c) (Baker's yeast).
   6566..6593    -  terminator     T7Te terminator: phage T7 early transcription terminator
   6609..6680    -  terminator     rrnB T1 terminator: transcription terminator T1 from the E. coli rrnB gene
   6692..7405    -  CDS            superfolder GFP: GFP variant that folds robustly even when fused to poorly folded proteins (Pédelacq et al., 2006)
   7616..7876    -  CDS            AGA2: AGA2_YEAST - Experimental evidence at protein level: Swiss-Prot protein existence level 1. Receptor binding subunit of the a-agglutinin heterodimer. S.cerevisiae a and alpha cells express the complementary cell surface glycoproteins a-agglutinin and alpha-agglutinin, respectively, which interact with one another to promote cellular aggregation during mating. From Saccharomyces cerevisiae (strain ATCC 204508 / S288c) (Baker's yeast).
   7917..228     -  promoter       GAL1 promoter (across the origin): S. cerevisiae GAL1; inducible promoter, regulated by Gal4
>Addgene plasmid #218118 | pY2-LYS-IV | addgene full sequence | sequence record 431078 | Addgene NGS Result
TCCTATGGTTGTTAATTTGATTCGTTAATTTGAAGGTTTGTGGGGCCAGGTTACTGCCAATTTTTCCTCT
TCATAACCATAAAAGCTAGTATTGTAGAATCTTTATTGTTCGGAGCAGTGCGGCGCGAGGCACATCTGCG
TTTCAGGAACGCGACCGGTGATGACGAGGACGCACGGAGGAGAGTCATCCGTCGGAGGGCTGTCGCCCGC
TCGGCGGCTTCTAATCCGTACTTCAATATAGCAATGAGCAGTTAAGCGTATTACTGAAAGTTCCAAAGAG
AAGGTTTTTTTAGGCTAAGATAATGGGGCTAGAATTCGTTTAAACATGCAATAATATATAAACCTGTATA
ATATAACCTTGAAGACTATATTTCTTTTCGAGCTCCCTAGGTGCTGTATATACTCACAGCATAACTGTAT
ATACACCCAGGGTCTAGAGCATGTGCTCTGTATGTATATAAAACTCTTGTTTTCTTCTTTTCTCTTCTTT
CCTTATACATTAGGACCTTTGCAGCATAAATTACTATACTTCTATACTAGTGGATCCATGCAGTTACTTC
GCTGTTTTTCAATATTTTCTGTTATTGCTTCAGTTTTAGCAAGAGACCCTGCAGCTTAAGACTAAGCATG
CATGGTCTCATAAGCTTGGTACCGCGGCTAGTAATAGCTCGAGATCTGATAACAACAGTGTAGATGTAAC
AAAATCGACTTTGTTCCCACTGTACTTTTAGCTCGTACAAAATACAATATACTTTTCATTTCTCCGTAAA
CAACATGTTTTCCCATGTAATATCCTTTTCTATTTTTCGTTCCGTTACCAACTTTACACATACTTTATAT
AGCTATTCACTTCTATACACTAAAAAACTAAGACAATTTTAATTTTGCTGCCTGCCATATTTCAATTTGT
TATAAATTCCTATAATTTATCCTATTAGTAGCTAAAAAAAGATGAATGTGAATCGAATCCTAAGAGAATT
GAGCTCCAATTCCGTTCGTCTGCAATTATCGGCCAGTTCAGTGAGATGGTATTGCGACGAATTGCCACGT
TGTCGCAGTGTCTGTACTGTGGGTTAATGTCTGTGATCGCCGTCGTGAGTTCGTGTCATCCGCGCATGAT
TCAGATGGTCCTGGAGATCGTTGCTTGTACCGGCTGTTTGTGGCTCTACCATCTAGATGCGAATTCAGGG
AGCAGTCAAATATTGAGTAAATTGGTCCGCAACAATGGTTACTCTTTCATTCGAATACAGTAAGCTGTTA
TAAATTAAGTTCAAAACATGCGCATTATTACTGGTATCCAAATTCAAAGCAAAGTCCACTAAATGATGCT
TGAACTCGTCTAATTTGAAATCTTGGTTTTCCAAAAAGGCCAAACGGAACAACTGAGGGGTCCTTTCCAG
ATCTTGGCAACTTTGAATTTTTTCAGCTAGCTCGTCAAAGGAAAAATTGGCCTCAATAGAATTGAGCTTG
TTCAACTCATTGTTAATTGTAGAATACAGCTCATTAAATGACCACGTTGGTTGAATATTGAATCTTAAGA
TTTTGTTATTCGCAATATAAAGAACAATATCATCGTCACCGGTTACTCTATATATCAATGCAGCCCATAC
ACTCAAAGCGACAGCGTATTTGTTAGAAAAACTATCATGAGGCACATCGAGCTGAGGTAGCTGTAACGAA
TATGTAGCTTGTTTCGTATAAGGTTCTTGTTGTGGGCGTAAAAAGTCATGTGGTAACACTGAAAGAGTTG
GATTATCCAACTTCTCTATCCAGACCTTTTCGTTAGTCATATTGGCGGCCGCACGGTTATCCACAGAATC
AGGGGATAACGCAGGAAAGAACATGTGAGCAAAAGGCCAGCAAAAGGCCAGGAACCGTAAAAAGGCCGCG
TTGCTGGCGTTTTTCCATAGGCTCCGCCCCCCTGACGAGCATCACAAAAATCGACGCTCAAGTCAGAGGT
GGCGAAACCCGACAGGACTATAAAGATACCAGGCGTTTCCCCCTGGAAGCTCCCTCGTGCGCTCTCCTGT
TCCGACCCTGCCGCTTACCGGATACCTGTCCGCCTTTCTCCCTTCGGGAAGCGTGGCGCTTTCTCATAGC
TCACGCTGTAGGTATCTCAGTTCGGTGTAGGTCGTTCGCTCCAAGCTGGGCTGTGTGCACGAACCCCCCG
TTCAGCCCGACCGCTGCGCCTTATCCGGTAACTATCGTCTTGAGTCCAACCCGGTAAGACACGACTTATC
GCCACTGGCAGCAGCCACTGGTAACAGGATTAGCAGAGCGAGGTATGTAGGCGGTGCTACAGAGTTCTTG
AAGTGGTGGCCTAACTACGGCTACACTAGAAGAACAGTATTTGGTATCTGCGCTCTGCTGAAGCCAGTTA
CCTTCGGAAAAAGAGTTGGTAGCTCTTGATCCGGCAAACAAACCACCGCTGGTAGCGGTGGTTTTTTTGT
TTGCAAGCAGCAGATTACGCGCAGAAAAAAAGGATCTCAAGAAGATCCTTTGATCTTTTCTACGGGGTCT
GACGCTCAGTGGAACGAAAACTCACGTTAAGGGATTTTGGTCATGACTGATCCTTCAACTCAGCAAAAGT
TCGATTTATTCAACAAAGCCACGTTGTGTCTCAAAATCTCTGATGTTACATTGCACAAGATAAAAATATA
TCATCATGAACAATAAAACTGTCTGCTTACATAAACAGTAATACAAGGGGTGTTATGAGCCATATTCAAC
GGGAAACGTCTTGCTCCAGGCCGCGATTAAATTCCAACATGGATGCTGATTTATATGGGTATAAATGGGC
TCGCGATAATGTCGGGCAATCAGGTGCGACAATCTATCGATTGTATGGGAAGCCCGATGCGCCAGAGTTG
TTTCTGAAACATGGCAAAGGTAGCGTTGCCAATGATGTTACAGATGAGATGGTCAGACTAAACTGGCTGA
CGGAATTTATGCCTCTTCCGACCATCAAGCATTTTATCCGTACTCCTGATGATGCATGGTTACTCACCAC
TGCGATCCCCGGGAAAACAGCATTCCAGGTATTAGAAGAATATCCTGATTCAGGTGAAAATATTGTTGAT
GCGCTGGCAGTGTTCCTGCGCCGGTTGCATTCGATTCCTGTTTGTAATTGTCCTTTTAACAGCGATCGCG
TATTTCGCCTCGCTCAGGCGCAATCACGAATGAATAACGGTTTGGTTGATGCGAGTGATTTTGATGACGA
GCGTAATGGCTGGCCTGTTGAACAAGTCTGGAAAGAAATGCATAAGCTTTTGCCATTCTCACCGGATTCA
GTCGTCACTCATGGTGATTTCTCACTTGATAACCTTATTTTTGACGAGGGGAAATTAATAGGTTGTATTG
ATGTTGGACGAGTCGGAATCGCAGACCGATACCAGGATCTTGCCATCCTATGGAACTGCCTCGGTGAGTT
TTCTCCTTCATTACAGAAACGGCTTTTTCAAAAATATGGTATTGATAATCCTGATATGAATAAATTGCAG
TTTCATTTGATGCTCGATGAGTTTTTCTAATCAGAATTGGTTAATTGGTTGTAACACGCGGCCGCTCGGT
TAAGCTGCTGCGGAGCTTCCACGAGCACCAGCACCTGAAGCAACTAGACTTATTTGCGCTTGAGTTAGTT
CTATACTTGGCAGTGGAAGTTTGTCATTATGAGTTGGTGGAGGTAAAAATCCAACCTTGTTTAAAAATGC
AATATATATACCAACCTCTTCTGGAGTAACACCTATTCCATTAGACCAATCAACACCTGTCCATGCGGTG
TCTTTCTTTAAAGATGCCACGGCGTTCCTATCGTCTAGTTCCGGAGCTTTGGTACTTTCAGGTAAGTTGT
CTAAGACCATGTGTAGCAAAGGATACAACGCATTTTCTTCATTCCTGTCAATAACAGACGCCTCCAATGA
TTTCTTCCATTTAGAATAGCTTTCGATTTCGACATCGTAACCATAATCGTGTAAAGTATACAAGTAGTCT
TTGAATAATATTCTTGGGTGACCCGTTACTTGAGCAACGGCCAATTCATTTTCTTTGGGAGGATTCAAAG
ACGTAGCAACAACAACACGAGCAACATGATCTACTGGAACCATATTCACGGAATTTTCGATATCTGGAAT
CTTACCTAATTGGACTGAACCTTTCAAAAATCTCAATAAGAAATCATCTGTGTTTGAAGAACCATTGGCA
GAGGCACCACTCCTGCCTATTTAACGCCAACGTTGCGAGATATACACTCGAAATGTGTGATGTAGATGTA
AACAGACGGCTATATGAATGCCACTAGCCGGTTATTTTACTCCTAGTTAATACATATTTCCTAGAATTTT
TTACGTGCATAAGAGTAGAATAGTCTAAAGAGAAGGGTCCTCCAGGTTAAGCAAGGATTTTCTTAACTTC
TTCGGCGACAGCATCACCGACTTCGGTGGTACTGTTGGAACCACCTAAATCACCAGTTCTGATACCTGCA
TCCAAAACCTTTTTAACTGCATCTTCAATGGCCTTACCTTCTTCAGGCAAGTTCAATGACAATTTCAACA
TCATTGCAGCAGACAAGATAGTGGCGATAGGGTTGACCTTATTCTTTGGCAAATCTGGAGCAGAACCGTG
GCATGGTTCGTACAAACCAAATGCGGTGTTCTTGTCTGGCAAAGAGGCCAAGGACGCAGATGGCAACAAA
CCCAAGGAACCTGGGATAACGGAGGCTTCATCGGAGATGATATCACCAAACATGTTGCTGGTGATTATAA
TACCATTTAGGTGGGTTGGGTTCTTAACTAGGATCATGGCGGCAGAATCAATCAATTGATGTTGAACCTT
CAATGTAGGAAATTCGTTCTTGATGGTTTCCTCCACAGTTTTTCTCCATAATCTTGAAGAGGCCAAAACA
TTAGCTTTATCCAAGGACCAAATAGGCAATGGTGGCTCATGTTGTAGGGCCATGAAAGCGGCCATTCTTG
TGATTCTTTGCACTTCTGGAACGGTGTATTGTTCACTATCCCAAGCGACACCATCACCATCGTCCTCCTT
TCTCTTACCAAAGTAAATACCTCCCACTAATTCTCTGACAACAACGAAGTCAGTACCTTTAGCAAATTGT
GGCTTGATTGGAGATAAGTCTAAAAGAGAGTCGGATGCAAAGTTACATGGTCTTAAGTTGGCGTACAATT
GAAGTTCTTTACGGATTTTTAGTAAACCTTGTTCAGGTCTAACACTACCGGTTCCCCATTTAGGACCACC
CACAGCACCTAACAAAACGGCATCAGCCTTCTTGGAGGCTTCCAGCGCCTCATCTGGAAGTGGAACACCT
GTAGCATCGATAGCAGCACCACCAATTAAATGATTTTCGAAATCGAACTTGACATTGGAACGAACATCAG
AAATAGCTTTAAGAACCTTAATGGCTTCGGCTGTGATTTCTTGACCAACGTGGTCACCTGGCAAAACGAC
GATCTTCTTAGGGGCAGACATTAGAATGGTATATCCTTGAAATATATATATATATATTGCTGAAATGTAA
AAGGTAAGAAAAGTTAGAAAGTAAGACGATTGCTAACCACCTATTGGAAAAAACAATAGGTCCTTAAATA
ATATTGTCAACTTCAAGTATTGTGATGCAAGCATTTAGTCATGAACGCTTCTCTATTCTATATGAAAAGC
CGGTTCCGGCGCTCTCACCTTTCCTTTTTCTCCCAATTTTTCAGTTGAAAAAGGTATATGCGTCAGGCGA
CCTCTGAAATTAACAAAAAATTTCCAGTCATCGAATTTGATTCTGTGCGATAGCGCCCCTGTGTGTTCTC
GTTATGTTGAGGAAAAAAATAATGGTTGCTAAGAGATTCGAACTCTTGCATCTTACGATACCTGAGTATT
CCCACAGTTAACTGCGGTCAAGATATTTCTTGAATCAGGCGCCTTAGACCGCTCGGCCAAACAACCAATT
ACTTGTTGAGAAATAGAGTATAATTATCCTATAAATATAACGTTTTTGAACACACATGAACAAGGAAGTA
CAGGACAATTGATTTTGAAGAGAATGTGGATTTTGATGTAATTGTTGGGATTCCATTTTTAATAAGGCAA
TAATATTAGGTATGTAGATATACTAGAAGTTCTCCTCGATGTACTGCAGTGCACTAGTTGGACTGTTGTG
ATATGCCATATATGCAGTGGTGTTCGCCGGCGCTGGTTCCGGCTGTCTTGCTTAGTTGTGAGTCGCCAGG
CAGTCATCGGTATGATCTGTACATGATTCGTCAGTGTGAGCACCACTGACGAGCAGATTTCCGTCGCATG
CTCAGCAGCTTTTGATTAAGCCTTCTAGTCCAAAAAACACGTTTTTTTGTCATTTATTTCATTTTCTTAG
AATAGTTTAGTTTATTCATTTTATAGTCACGAATGTTTTATGATTCTATATAGGGTTGCAAACAAGCATT
TTTCATTTTATGTTAAAACAATTTCAGGTTTACCTTTTATTCTGCTTGTGGTGACGCGTGTATCCGCCCG
CTCTTTTGGTCACCCATGTATAGACCATGGATTGTGAGACGTTAATTAATATAAACGCAGAAAGGCCCAC
CCGAAGGTGAGCCAGTGTGACTCTAGTAGAGAGCGTTCACCGACAAACAACAGATAAAACGAAAGGCCCA
GTCTTTCGACTGAGCCTTTCGTTTTATTTGATGCCTGGTCATTTGTACAGTTCATCCATACCATGCGTGA
TGCCCGCTGCGGTTACGAACTCCAGCAGAACCATATGATCGCGTTTCTCGTTCGGATCTTTAGACAGAAC
GCTTTGCGTGCTCAGATAGTGATTGTCTGGCAGCAGAACAGGACCATCACCGATTGGAGTGTTTTGCTGG
TAGTGATCAGCCAGCTGCACGCTGCCATCCTCCACGTTGTGGCGAATTTTAAAATTCGCTTTAATGCCAT
TTTTTTGTTTATCGGCGGTGATGTAAACATTGTGGCTGTTAAAATTGTATTCCAGCTTATGGCCCAGGAT
ATTGCCGTCCTCTTTAAAGTCAATGCCTTTCAGCTCAATGCGGTTTACCAGGGTATCGCCTTCAAATTTC
ACTTCCGCACGCGTTTTGTACGTGCCGTCATCCTTAAAGGAAATCGTGCGTTCCTGCACATAGCCTTCCG
GCATGGCGGACTTGAAGAAGTCATGCTGCTTCATATGGTCCGGATAACGAGCAAAGCACTGAACACCATA
AGTCAGCGTCGTTACCAGAGTCGGCCAAGGAACCGGCAGTTTACCAGTAGTACAGATGAACTTCAGCGTC
AGTTTACCATTAGTTGCGTCACCTTCACCCTCGCCACGCACGGAAAACTTATGACCGTTGACATCACCAT
CCAGTTCCACCAGAATAGGGACGACACCAGTGAACAGCTCTTCGCCTTTACGCATCTAGTATTTCTCCTC
TTTCTCTAGTAGCTAAGATCCGAACCTGCCGTTTCTTGAGTTGCCGCGATGTTAAGAAAACATTCATAAA
TTAAATGTGAATTGCCGCACACATTATTAAATAAGATTTACAAAATGTTCAAAATGACGCATGAAATCAC
GTTTCACTTTCGGATCCCGTCTCGATCTACCTTCAATCGTCGAGCTATTGTCCTTAAAAACATACTGTGT
GTTTATGGGGCTGCCTTTGCTAGTTGTTGAGGGGTGAGAACCGCAATTACTGACAAACGTTACTGATTTG
TAATATTCAAAAACTCCTTGCATTGCCTTCCCGTTGGCCAAAATAGTAGTCGTTGACAAAGAGTACGGCG
TCGATTCTAAAGTTGGTGAGGGGATTTGCTCGCATATAGTTGTCAGTTCCTGTGCTAAAACTGAAGCAAT
AACAGAAAATATTGAAAAACAGCGAAGTAACTGCATCGATACTAGTGAGCTCTCTAGAATCCGGGTATAG
TTTTTTCTCCTTGACGTTAAAGTATAGAGGTATATTAACAATTTTTTGTTGATACTTTTATGACATTTGA
ATAAGAAGTAATACAAACTGAAAATGTTGAAAGTATTAGTTAAAGTGGTTATGCAGCTTTTCCATTTATA
TATCTGTTAATAGATCAAAAATCATCGCTTCGCTGATTAATTACCCCAGAAATAAGGCTAAAAAACTAAT
CGCATTATCA
